>Addgene plasmid #80671 | pENTR-SYNZIP17 | depositor full sequence | sequence record 157345 | pENTR-SYNZIP17 sequence 2721 bps
CTTTCCTGCGTTATCCCCTGATTCTGTGGATAACCGTATTACCGCCTTTGAGTGAGCTGATACCGCTCGC
CGCAGCCGAACGACCGAGCGCAGCGAGTCAGTGAGCGAGGAAGCGGAAGAGCGCCCAATACGCAAACCGC
CTCTCCCCGCGCGTTGGCCGATTCATTAATGCAGCTGGCACGACAGGTTTCCCGACTGGAAAGCGGGCAG
TGAGCGCAACGCAATTAATACGCGTACCGCTAGCCAGGAAGAGTTTGTAGAAACGCAAAAAGGCCATCCG
TCAGGATGGCCTTCTGCTTAGTTTGATGCCTGGCAGTTTATGGCGGGCGTCCTGCCCGCCACCCTCCGGG
CCGTTGCTTCACAACGTTCAAATCCGCTCCCGGCGGATTTGTCCTACTCAGGAGAGCGTTCACCGACAAA
CAACAGATAAAACGAAAGGCCCAGTCTTCCGACTGAGCCTTTCGTTTTATTTGATGCCTGGCAGTTCCCT
ACTCTCGCGTTAACGCTAGCATGGATGTTTTCCCAGTCACGACGTTGTAAAACGACGGCCAGTCTTAAGC
TCGGGCCCCAAATAATGATTTTATTTTGACTGATAGTGACCTGTTCGTTGCAACAAATTGATGAGCAATG
CTTTTTTATAATGCCAACTTTGTACAAAAAAGCAGGCTCCGCGGCCGCCCCCTTCACCATGGGATCCAAC
GAAAAAGAAGAACTGAAATCCAAAAAAGCGGAACTGCGCAACCGTATCGAACAGCTGAAACAGAAACGTG
AACAACTGAAGCAGAAAATCGCGAACCTGCGTAAAGAAATCGAAGCTTACAAATGATAAAAGGGTGGGCG
CGCCGACCCAGCTTTCTTGTACAAAGTTGGCATTATAAGAAAGCATTGCTTATCAATTTGTTGCAACGAA
CAGGTCACTATCAGTCAAAATAAAATCATTATTTGCCATCCAGCTGATATCCCCTATAGTGAGTCGTATT
ACATGGTCATAGCTGTTTCCTGGCAGCTCTGGCCCGTGTCTCAAAATCTCTGATGTTACATTGCACAAGA
TAAAAATATATCATCATGAACAATAAAACTGTCTGCTTACATAAACAGTAATACAAGGGGTGTTATGAGC
CATATTCAACGGGAAACGTCGAGGCCGCGATTAAATTCCAACATGGATGCTGATTTATATGGGTATAAAT
GGGCTCGCGATAATGTCGGGCAATCAGGTGCGACAATCTATCGCTTGTATGGGAAGCCCGATGCGCCAGA
GTTGTTTCTGAAACATGGCAAAGGTAGCGTTGCCAATGATGTTACAGATGAGATGGTCAGACTAAACTGG
CTGACGGAATTTATGCCTCTTCCGACCATCAAGCATTTTATCCGTACTCCTGATGATGCATGGTTACTCA
CCACTGCGATCCCCGGAAAAACAGCATTCCAGGTATTAGAAGAATATCCTGATTCAGGTGAAAATATTGT
TGATGCGCTGGCAGTGTTCCTGCGCCGGTTGCATTCGATTCCTGTTTGTAATTGTCCTTTTAACAGCGAT
CGCGTATTTCGTCTCGCTCAGGCGCAATCACGAATGAATAACGGTTTGGTTGATGCGAGTGATTTTGATG
ACGAGCGTAATGGCTGGCCTGTTGAACAAGTCTGGAAAGAAATGCATAAACTTTTGCCATTCTCACCGGA
TTCAGTCGTCACTCATGGTGATTTCTCACTTGATAACCTTATTTTTGACGAGGGGAAATTAATAGGTTGT
ATTGATGTTGGACGAGTCGGAATCGCAGACCGATACCAGGATCTTGCCATCCTATGGAACTGCCTCGGTG
AGTTTTCTCCTTCATTACAGAAACGGCTTTTTCAAAAATATGGTATTGATAATCCTGATATGAATAAATT
GCAGTTTCATTTGATGCTCGATGAGTTTTTCTAATCAGAATTGGTTAATTGGTTGTAACACTGGCAGAGC
ATTACGCTGACTTGACGGGACGGCGCAAGCTCATGACCAAAATCCCTTAACGTGAGTTACGCGTCGTTCC
ACTGAGCGTCAGACCCCGTAGAAAAGATCAAAGGATCTTCTTGAGATCCTTTTTTTCTGCGCGTAATCTG
CTGCTTGCAAACAAAAAAACCACCGCTACCAGCGGTGGTTTGTTTGCCGGATCAAGAGCTACCAACTCTT
TTTCCGAAGGTAACTGGCTTCAGCAGAGCGCAGATACCAAATACTGTCCTTCTAGTGTAGCCGTAGTTAG
GCCACCACTTCAAGAACTCTGTAGCACCGCCTACATACCTCGCTCTGCTAATCCTGTTACCAGTGGCTGC
TGCCAGTGGCGATAAGTCGTGTCTTACCGGGTTGGACTCAAGACGATAGTTACCGGATAAGGCGCAGCGG
TCGGGCTGAACGGGGGGTTCGTGCACACAGCCCAGCTTGGAGCGAACGACCTACACCGAACTGAGATACC
TACAGCGTGAGCATTGAGAAAGCGCCACGCTTCCCGAAGGGAGAAAGGCGGACAGGTATCCGGTAAGCGG
CAGGGTCGGAACAGGAGAGCGCACGAGGGAGCTTCCAGGGGGAAACGCCTGGTATCTTTATAGTCCTGTC
GGGTTTCGCCACCTCTGACTTGAGCGTCGATTTTTGTGATGCTCGTCAGGGGGGCGGAGCCTATGGAAAA
ACGCCAGCAACGCGGCCTTTTTACGGTTCCTGGCCTTTTGCTGGCCTTTTGCTCACATGTT
Features (pLannotate 1.2.2; 9 found; start..end, strand, type, name):
    121..213     +  CDS            lacI (fragment): lac repressor; lacI; The lac repressor binds to the lac operator to inhibit transcription in E. coli. This inhibition can be relieved by adding lactose or isopropyl-β-D-thiogalactopyranoside (IPTG).
    268..295     -  terminator     rrnB T2 terminator: transcription terminator T2 from the E. coli rrnB gene
    427..470     +  terminator     rrnB T1 terminator: Escherichia coli rrnB; transcription terminator T1 from the E. coli rrnB gene
    517..553     -  CDS            lacZα (fragment): LacZα fragment of β-galactosidase; lacZ fragment
    569..668     +  protein_bind   attL1: mutant version of attL; recombination site for the Gateway® LR reaction LR Clonase™
    846..945     -  protein_bind   attL2: mutant version of attL; recombination site for the Gateway® LR reaction LR Clonase™
    963..981     -  promoter       T7 promoter: promoter for bacteriophage T7 RNA polymerase
   1115..1924    +  CDS            KanR: aminoglycoside phosphotransferase; aph(3')-Ia; confers resistance to kanamycin in bacteria or G418 (Geneticin®) in eukaryotes
   2071..2659    +  rep_origin     ori: high-copy-number ColE1/pMB1/pBR322/pUC origin of replication
