[The description below was written by a language model from this plasmid's Addgene catalogue record and pLannotate feature annotations shown in this document.]
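Description:
pENTR-SYNZIP17 is a Gateway entry clone built on the Invitrogen pENTR/D-TOPO backbone, carrying a short synthetic open reading frame for SYNZIP17, one of a set of designed coiled-coil peptides characterised as heterospecific protein interaction domains. The 129 bp insert was introduced by TOPO cloning into the roughly 2.6 kb backbone, giving a plasmid of 2,721 bp. It is propagated in E. coli from a high-copy ColE1/pUC-type origin and selected with kanamycin through the aminoglycoside phosphotransferase (KanR) gene.

The annotated features place attL1 and attL2 on either side of the cloning site, and the gap between them corresponds to the position of the SYNZIP17 insert, although the automated annotation does not label the coding sequence itself. These attL sites allow the peptide coding sequence to be moved by an LR Clonase recombination reaction into any compatible attR-containing destination vector, where the promoter, tags or fusion partners are supplied. The entry vector has no promoter positioned to express the insert. The only promoter annotated is a T7 promoter lying just outside attL2 and pointing back toward the insert, a standard backbone element. Upstream of attL1, the rrnB T1 and T2 terminators shield the cloning region from read-through transcription. The small lacI and lacZα fragments are backbone remnants, not functional genes.

The plasmid therefore serves as a source module for the SYNZIP17 coding sequence, which can be transferred into expression contexts to fuse the peptide to proteins of interest and drive specific coiled-coil pairing in protein engineering and synthetic biology. The record does not state its binding partners.
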