Addgene plasmid #80671: pENTR-SYNZIP17
Purpose: Encodes the synthetic coiled coil peptide SYNZIP17
Depositing lab: Amy Keating. Depositing organization: Massachusetts Institute of Technology. Publication: SYNZIP protein interaction toolbox: in vitro and in vivo specifications of heterospecific coiled-coil interaction domains. Thompson KE, Bashor CJ, Lim WA, Keating AE. ACS Synth Biol. 2012 Apr 20;1(4):118-29. 10.1021/sb200015u PubMed 22558529.
Backbone
  Vector backbone: pENTR_D-TOPO
  Backbone manufacturer: Invitrogen
  Backbone size w/o insert (bp): 2592
  Vector type: Entry vector
Growth in bacteria
  Bacterial resistance: Kanamycin, 50 μg/mL
  Growth temperature: 37°C
  Growth strain: DH5alpha
  Copy number: Unknown
Gene/Insert
  Gene/Insert name: SYNZIP17
  Species: Synthetic
  Insert size (bp): 129
  Cloning method: TOPO Cloning
  Sequencing primers: 5′ M13 (-21) Forward, TGTAAAACGACGGCCAGT; 3′ M13 Reverse, CAGGAAACAGCTATGAC
Terms and licenses: Academic/Nonprofit Terms; Industry Terms: Not Available to Industry
How to cite: pENTR-SYNZIP17 was a gift from Amy Keating (Addgene plasmid # 80671 ; http://n2t.net/addgene:80671 ; RRID:Addgene_80671)
