>Addgene plasmid #80671 | pENTR-SYNZIP17 | depositor partial sequence | sequence record 157346 | SYNZIP17
AACGAAAAAGAAGAACTGAAATCCAAAAAAGCGGAACTGCGCAACCGTATCGAACAGCTGAAACAGAAAC
GTGAACAACTGAAGCAGAAAATCGCGAACCTGCGTAAAGAAATCGAAGCTTACAAATGATAA
