>Addgene plasmid #80671 | pENTR-SYNZIP17 | addgene partial sequence | sequence record 164553 | M13-Rev 5'-CAGGAAACAGCTATGACC-3'
ATTGATAAGCAATGCTTTCTTATAATGCCAACTTTGTACAAGAAAGCTGGGTCGGCGCGCCCACCCTTTT
ATCATTTGTAAGCTTCGATTTCTTTACGCAGGTTCGCGATTTTCTGCTTCAGTTGTTCACGTTTCTGTTT
CAGCTGTTCGATACGGTTGCGCAGTTCCGCTTTTTTGGATTTCAGTTCTTCTTTTTCGTTGGATCCCAT
