>Addgene plasmid #80671 | pENTR-SYNZIP17 | addgene partial sequence | sequence record 164554 | M13-F20 5'-TGTAAAACGACGGCCAGT-3'
TTTGACTGATAGTGACCTGTTCGTTGCAACAAATTGATGAGCAATGCTTTTTTATAATGCCAACTTTGTA
CAAAAAAGCAGGCTCCGCGGCCGCCCCCTTCACCATGGGATCCAACGAAAAAGAAGAACTGAAATCCAAA
AAAGCGGAACTGCGCAACCGTATCGAACAGCTGAAACAGAAACGTGAACAACTGAAGCAGAAAATCGCGA
ACCTGCG
